Addgene plasmid #201619: LENTICRISPR-RPE_sgRNA2
Purpose: CRISPR/Cas9-mediated gene knock-out
Depositing lab: Alexis Jourdain & Vamsi Mootha. Depositing organization: Broad Institute. Publication: Salvage of ribose from uridine or RNA supports glycolysis in nutrient-limited conditions. Skinner OS, Blanco-Fernandez J, Goodman RP, Kawakami A, Shen H, Kemeny LV, Joesch-Cohen L, Rees MG, Roth JA, Fisher DE, Mootha VK, Jourdain AA. Nat Metab. 2023 May;5(5):765-776. doi: 10.1038/s42255-023-00774-2. Epub 2023 May 17. PubMed 37198474.
Backbone
  Vector backbone: lentiCRISPR v2
  Backbone manufacturer: Feng Zhang, Addgene #52961
  Vector type: Lentiviral, CRISPR
  Selectable markers: Puromycin
Growth in bacteria
  Bacterial resistance: Ampicillin, 100 μg/mL
  Growth temperature: 37°C
  Growth strain: NEB Stable
  Copy number: High Copy
Gene/Insert
  Gene/Insert name: RPE
  gRNA/shRNA sequence: CCCCAGAGTCTAGCATCCGG
  Species: H. sapiens (human)
  Entrez Gene: RPE (a.k.a. RPE2-1)
  Cloning method: Restriction Enzyme; 5′ cloning site BsmBI (unknown if destroyed); 3′ cloning site BsmBI (unknown if destroyed)
Terms and licenses: Academic/Nonprofit Terms; Industry Terms: Not Available to Industry
How to cite: LENTICRISPR-RPE_sgRNA2 was a gift from Alexis Jourdain & Vamsi Mootha (Addgene plasmid # 201619 ; http://n2t.net/addgene:201619 ; RRID:Addgene_201619)
