[The description below was written by a language model from this plasmid's Addgene catalogue record and pLannotate feature annotations shown in this document.]
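Description:
LENTICRISPR-RPE_sgRNA2 is a lentiviral CRISPR/Cas9 knock-out plasmid built on the lentiCRISPR v2 backbone, carrying a single guide RNA directed against human RPE. The guide was cloned through the BsmBI sites of the backbone, placing it between the human U6 RNA polymerase III promoter and the Streptococcus pyogenes gRNA scaffold. Immediately downstream, an EF-1α core promoter drives the S. pyogenes Cas9 coding sequence, which is followed by a puromycin N-acetyltransferase gene. The feature table does not annotate the linker between Cas9 and PuroR, so the record does not show how the two are co-expressed. A WPRE follows to enhance transcript stability and expression. One vector therefore delivers guide, nuclease and mammalian selection marker together.

The cassette sits within a third-generation-style HIV-1 transfer vector. A CMV enhancer/promoter fused to a truncated 5' LTR drives genomic RNA production in packaging cells. The Ψ packaging signal (with a gag fragment), RRE and cPPT/CTS support encapsidation, Rev-dependent nuclear export and nuclear import. The ΔU3 3' LTR makes the integrated provirus self-inactivating. Outside the LTRs lie a bGH polyadenylation signal, an f1 origin and an SV40/EM7-driven bleomycin/Zeocin resistance cassette. In bacteria the plasmid is maintained by a high-copy ColE1/pUC origin and ampicillin resistance.

The 13,013 nt sequencing record matches the catalogue description. The stated purpose is CRISPR/Cas9-mediated gene knock-out: stable disruption of RPE in transduced human cells, selected with puromycin. The associated study examined how ribose salvaged from uridine or RNA supports glycolysis under nutrient limitation.
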