Features (pLannotate 1.2.2; 33 found; start..end, strand, type, name):
    217..397     +  LTR            5' LTR (truncated): truncated 5' long terminal repeat (LTR) from HIV-1
    444..569     +  misc_feature   HIV-1 Ψ: packaging signal of human immunodeficiency virus type 1
    553..916     +  CDS            HIV-1 gag (fragment): gag protein from human immunodeficiency virus 1; gag
   1062..1295    +  misc_feature   RRE: The Rev response element (RRE) of HIV-1 allows for Rev-dependent mRNA export from the nucleus to the cytoplasm.
   1672..1772    +  CDS            Rev (fragment): human immunodeficiency virus 1 (HIV-1) Rev protein; rev; enhances nuclear export of unspliced and incompletely spliced viral mRNAs
   1822..1939    +  misc_feature   cPPT/CTS: central polypurine tract and central termination sequence of HIV-1
   1990..2230    +  promoter       U6 promoter: RNA polymerase III promoter for human U6 snRNA
   2260..2335    +  misc_RNA       gRNA scaffold: guide RNA scaffold for the Streptococcus pyogenes CRISPR/Cas9 system
   2353..2371    +  CDS            small t antigen (fragment): SV40 (simian virus 40) small t antigen
   2397..2608    +  promoter       EF-1α core promoter: core promoter for human elongation factor EF-1α
   2633..6736    +  CDS            Cas9: Cas9 (Csn1) endonuclease from the Streptococcus pyogenes Type II CRISPR/Cas system generates RNA-guided double strand breaks in DNA
   6874..7471    +  CDS            PuroR (fragment): puromycin N-acetyltransferase; pac from Streptomyces; confers resistance to puromycin
   7487..8075    +  misc_feature   WPRE: woodchuck hepatitis virus posttranscriptional regulatory element
   8126..8145    +  misc_feature   cPPT/CTS (fragment): central polypurine tract and central termination sequence of HIV-1
   8147..8380    +  LTR            3' LTR (ΔU3): self-inactivating 3' long terminal repeat (LTR) from HIV-1
   8412..8636    +  polyA_signal   bGH poly(A) signal: bovine growth hormone polyadenylation signal
   8640..8661    +  promoter       SV40 promoter (fragment): SV40 enhancer and early promoter
   8682..9110    +  rep_origin     f1 ori (sequence partly withheld): f1 bacteriophage origin of replication; arrow indicates direction of (+) strand synthesis
   9124..9453    +  promoter       SV40 promoter: SV40 enhancer and early promoter
   9501..9548    +  promoter       EM7 promoter: synthetic bacterial promoter&nbsp
   9567..9941    +  CDS            BleoR: antibiotic-binding protein; Sh ble from Streptoalloteichus hindustanus; confers resistance to bleomycin, phleomycin, and Zeocin™
   9951..10076   +  CDS            ble (fragment): BLE_KLEPN - Experimental evidence at protein level: Swiss-Prot protein existence level 1. Binding protein with a strong affinity to the bleomycin family of antibiotics. Binds to CL990; an antimitotic-antibiotic compound. From Klebsiella pneumoniae.
  10071..10192   +  polyA_signal   SV40 poly(A) signal: SV40 polyadenylation signal
  10263..10285   -  protein_bind   lac operator (fragment): The lac repressor binds to the lac operator to inhibit transcription in E. coli. This inhibition can be relieved by adding lactose or isopropyl-β-D-thiogalactopyranoside (IPTG). lac repressor encoded by lacI
  10289..10319   -  promoter       lac promoter: promoter for the E. coli lac operon
  10334..10355   -  protein_bind   CAP binding site: CAP binding activates transcription in the presence of cAMP. E. coli catabolite activator protein
  10368..10460   -  CDS            lacI (fragment): lac repressor; lacI; The lac repressor binds to the lac operator to inhibit transcription in E. coli. This inhibition can be relieved by adding lactose or isopropyl-β-D-thiogalactopyranoside (IPTG).
  10643..11231   -  rep_origin     ori: high-copy-number ColE1/pMB1/pBR322/pUC origin of replication
  11402..12262   -  CDS            AmpR: β-lactamase; bla; confers resistance to ampicillin, carbenicillin, and related antibiotics
  12263..12367   -  promoter       AmpR promoter: bla
  12426..12478   -  misc_feature   bom (fragment): basis of mobility region from pBR322
  12633..13012   +  enhancer       CMV enhancer: human cytomegalovirus immediate early enhancer
  13013..199     +  promoter       CMV promoter (across the origin): human cytomegalovirus (CMV) immediate early promoter
>Addgene plasmid #201619 | LENTICRISPR-RPE_sgRNA2 | addgene full sequence | sequence record 396605 | Addgene NGS Result
TGATGCGGTTTTGGCAGTACATCAATGGGCGTGGATAGCGGTTTGACTCACGGGGATTTCCAAGTCTCCA
CCCCATTGACGTCAATGGGAGTTTGTTTTGGCACCAAAATCAACGGGACTTTCCAAAATGTCGTAACAAC
TCCGCCCCATTGACGCAAATGGGCGGTAGGCGTGTACGGTGGGAGGTCTATATAAGCAGCGCGTTTTGCC
TGTACTGGGTCTCTCTGGTTAGACCAGATCTGAGCCTGGGAGCTCTCTGGCTAACTAGGGAACCCACTGC
TTAAGCCTCAATAAAGCTTGCCTTGAGTGCTTCAAGTAGTGTGTGCCCGTCTGTTGTGTGACTCTGGTAA
CTAGAGATCCCTCAGACCCTTTTAGTCAGTGTGGAAAATCTCTAGCAGTGGCGCCCGAACAGGGACTTGA
AAGCGAAAGGGAAACCAGAGGAGCTCTCTCGACGCAGGACTCGGCTTGCTGAAGCGCGCACGGCAAGAGG
CGAGGGGCGGCGACTGGTGAGTACGCCAAAAATTTTGACTAGCGGAGGCTAGAAGGAGAGAGATGGGTGC
GAGAGCGTCAGTATTAAGCGGGGGAGAATTAGATCGCGATGGGAAAAAATTCGGTTAAGGCCAGGGGGAA
AGAAAAAATATAAATTAAAACATATAGTATGGGCAAGCAGGGAGCTAGAACGATTCGCAGTTAATCCTGG
CCTGTTAGAAACATCAGAAGGCTGTAGACAAATACTGGGACAGCTACAACCATCCCTTCAGACAGGATCA
GAAGAACTTAGATCATTATATAATACAGTAGCAACCCTCTATTGTGTGCATCAAAGGATAGAGATAAAAG
ACACCAAGGAAGCTTTAGACAAGATAGAGGAAGAGCAAAACAAAAGTAAGACCACCGCACAGCAAGCGGC
CGCTGATCTTCAGACCTGGAGGAGGAGATATGAGGGACAATTGGAGAAGTGAATTATATAAATATAAAGT
AGTAAAAATTGAACCATTAGGAGTAGCACCCACCAAGGCAAAGAGAAGAGTGGTGCAGAGAGAAAAAAGA
GCAGTGGGAATAGGAGCTTTGTTCCTTGGGTTCTTGGGAGCAGCAGGAAGCACTATGGGCGCAGCGTCAA
TGACGCTGACGGTACAGGCCAGACAATTATTGTCTGGTATAGTGCAGCAGCAGAACAATTTGCTGAGGGC
TATTGAGGCGCAACAGCATCTGTTGCAACTCACAGTCTGGGGCATCAAGCAGCTCCAGGCAAGAATCCTG
GCTGTGGAAAGATACCTAAAGGATCAACAGCTCCTGGGGATTTGGGGTTGCTCTGGAAAACTCATTTGCA
CCACTGCTGTGCCTTGGAATGCTAGTTGGAGTAATAAATCTCTGGAACAGATTTGGAATCACACGACCTG
GATGGAGTGGGACAGAGAAATTAACAATTACACAAGCTTAATACACTCCTTAATTGAAGAATCGCAAAAC
CAGCAAGAAAAGAATGAACAAGAATTATTGGAATTAGATAAATGGGCAAGTTTGTGGAATTGGTTTAACA
TAACAAATTGGCTGTGGTATATAAAATTATTCATAATGATAGTAGGAGGCTTGGTAGGTTTAAGAATAGT
TTTTGCTGTACTTTCTATAGTGAATAGAGTTAGGCAGGGATATTCACCATTATCGTTTCAGACCCACCTC
CCAACCCCGAGGGGACCCGACAGGCCCGAAGGAATAGAAGAAGAAGGTGGAGAGAGAGACAGAGACAGAT
CCATTCGATTAGTGAACGGATCGGCACTGCGTGCGCCAATTCTGCAGACAAATGGCAGTATTCATCCACA
ATTTTAAAAGAAAAGGGGGGATTGGGGGGTACAGTGCAGGGGAAAGAATAGTAGACATAATAGCAACAGA
CATACAAACTAAAGAATTACAAAAACAAATTACAAAAATTCAAAATTTTCGGGTTTATTACAGGGACAGC
AGAGATCCAGTTTGGTTAATTAAGGTACCGAGGGCCTATTTCCCATGATTCCTTCATATTTGCATATACG
ATACAAGGCTGTTAGAGAGATAATTAGAATTAATTTGACTGTAAACACAAAGATATTAGTACAAAATACG
TGACGTAGAAAGTAATAATTTCTTGGGTAGTTTGCAGTTTTAAAATTATGTTTTAAAATGGACTATCATA
TGCTTACCGTAACTTGAAAGTATTTCGATTTCTTGGCTTTATATATCTTGTGGAAAGGACGAAACACCGC
CCCAGAGTCTAGCATCCGGGTTTTAGAGCTAGAAATAGCAAGTTAAAATAAGGCTAGTCCGTTATCAACT
TGAAAAAGTGGCACCGAGTCGGTGCTTTTTTGAATTCGCTAGCTAGGTCTTGAAAGGAGTGGGAATTGGC
TCCGGTGCCCGTCAGTGGGCAGAGCGCACATCGCCCACAGTCCCCGAGAAGTTGGGGGGAGGGGTCGGCA
ATTGATCCGGTGCCTAGAGAAGGTGGCGCGGGGTAAACTGGGAAAGTGATGTCGTGTACTGGCTCCGCCT
TTTTCCCGAGGGTGGGGGAGAACCGTATATAAGTGCAGTAGTCGCCGTGAACGTTCTTTTTCGCAACGGG
TTTGCCGCCAGAACACAGGACCGGTTCTAGAGGGCTGCCACCATGGACAAGAAGTACAGCATCGGCCTGG
ACATCGGCACCAACTCTGTGGGCTGGGCCGTGATCACCGACGAGTACAAGGTGCCCAGCAAGAAATTCAA
GGTGCTGGGCAACACCGACCGGCACAGCATCAAGAAGAACCTGATCGGAGCCCTGCTGTTCGACAGCGGC
GAAACAGCCGAGGCCACCCGGCTGAAGAGAACCGCCAGAAGAAGATACACCAGACGGAAGAACCGGATCT
GCTATCTGCAAGAGATCTTCAGCAACGAGATGGCCAAGGTGGACGACAGCTTCTTCCACAGACTGGAAGA
GTCCTTCCTGGTGGAAGAGGATAAGAAGCACGAGCGGCACCCCATCTTCGGCAACATCGTGGACGAGGTG
GCCTACCACGAGAAGTACCCCACCATCTACCACCTGAGAAAGAAACTGGTGGACAGCACCGACAAGGCCG
ACCTGCGGCTGATCTATCTGGCCCTGGCCCACATGATCAAGTTCCGGGGCCACTTCCTGATCGAGGGCGA
CCTGAACCCCGACAACAGCGACGTGGACAAGCTGTTCATCCAGCTGGTGCAGACCTACAACCAGCTGTTC
GAGGAAAACCCCATCAACGCCAGCGGCGTGGACGCCAAGGCCATCCTGTCTGCCAGACTGAGCAAGAGCA
GACGGCTGGAAAATCTGATCGCCCAGCTGCCCGGCGAGAAGAAGAATGGCCTGTTCGGAAACCTGATTGC
CCTGAGCCTGGGCCTGACCCCCAACTTCAAGAGCAACTTCGACCTGGCCGAGGATGCCAAACTGCAGCTG
AGCAAGGACACCTACGACGACGACCTGGACAACCTGCTGGCCCAGATCGGCGACCAGTACGCCGACCTGT
TTCTGGCCGCCAAGAACCTGTCCGACGCCATCCTGCTGAGCGACATCCTGAGAGTGAACACCGAGATCAC
CAAGGCCCCCCTGAGCGCCTCTATGATCAAGAGATACGACGAGCACCACCAGGACCTGACCCTGCTGAAA
GCTCTCGTGCGGCAGCAGCTGCCTGAGAAGTACAAAGAGATTTTCTTCGACCAGAGCAAGAACGGCTACG
CCGGCTACATTGACGGCGGAGCCAGCCAGGAAGAGTTCTACAAGTTCATCAAGCCCATCCTGGAAAAGAT
GGACGGCACCGAGGAACTGCTCGTGAAGCTGAACAGAGAGGACCTGCTGCGGAAGCAGCGGACCTTCGAC
AACGGCAGCATCCCCCACCAGATCCACCTGGGAGAGCTGCACGCCATTCTGCGGCGGCAGGAAGATTTTT
ACCCATTCCTGAAGGACAACCGGGAAAAGATCGAGAAGATCCTGACCTTCCGCATCCCCTACTACGTGGG
CCCTCTGGCCAGGGGAAACAGCAGATTCGCCTGGATGACCAGAAAGAGCGAGGAAACCATCACCCCCTGG
AACTTCGAGGAAGTGGTGGACAAGGGCGCTTCCGCCCAGAGCTTCATCGAGCGGATGACCAACTTCGATA
AGAACCTGCCCAACGAGAAGGTGCTGCCCAAGCACAGCCTGCTGTACGAGTACTTCACCGTGTATAACGA
GCTGACCAAAGTGAAATACGTGACCGAGGGAATGAGAAAGCCCGCCTTCCTGAGCGGCGAGCAGAAAAAG
GCCATCGTGGACCTGCTGTTCAAGACCAACCGGAAAGTGACCGTGAAGCAGCTGAAAGAGGACTACTTCA
AGAAAATCGAGTGCTTCGACTCCGTGGAAATCTCCGGCGTGGAAGATCGGTTCAACGCCTCCCTGGGCAC
ATACCACGATCTGCTGAAAATTATCAAGGACAAGGACTTCCTGGACAATGAGGAAAACGAGGACATTCTG
GAAGATATCGTGCTGACCCTGACACTGTTTGAGGACAGAGAGATGATCGAGGAACGGCTGAAAACCTATG
CCCACCTGTTCGACGACAAAGTGATGAAGCAGCTGAAGCGGCGGAGATACACCGGCTGGGGCAGGCTGAG
CCGGAAGCTGATCAACGGCATCCGGGACAAGCAGTCCGGCAAGACAATCCTGGATTTCCTGAAGTCCGAC
GGCTTCGCCAACAGAAACTTCATGCAGCTGATCCACGACGACAGCCTGACCTTTAAAGAGGACATCCAGA
AAGCCCAGGTGTCCGGCCAGGGCGATAGCCTGCACGAGCACATTGCCAATCTGGCCGGCAGCCCCGCCAT
TAAGAAGGGCATCCTGCAGACAGTGAAGGTGGTGGACGAGCTCGTGAAAGTGATGGGCCGGCACAAGCCC
GAGAACATCGTGATCGAAATGGCCAGAGAGAACCAGACCACCCAGAAGGGACAGAAGAACAGCCGCGAGA
GAATGAAGCGGATCGAAGAGGGCATCAAAGAGCTGGGCAGCCAGATCCTGAAAGAACACCCCGTGGAAAA
CACCCAGCTGCAGAACGAGAAGCTGTACCTGTACTACCTGCAGAATGGGCGGGATATGTACGTGGACCAG
GAACTGGACATCAACCGGCTGTCCGACTACGATGTGGACCATATCGTGCCTCAGAGCTTTCTGAAGGACG
ACTCCATCGACAACAAGGTGCTGACCAGAAGCGACAAGAACCGGGGCAAGAGCGACAACGTGCCCTCCGA
AGAGGTCGTGAAGAAGATGAAGAACTACTGGCGGCAGCTGCTGAACGCCAAGCTGATTACCCAGAGAAAG
TTCGACAATCTGACCAAGGCCGAGAGAGGCGGCCTGAGCGAACTGGATAAGGCCGGCTTCATCAAGAGAC
AGCTGGTGGAAACCCGGCAGATCACAAAGCACGTGGCACAGATCCTGGACTCCCGGATGAACACTAAGTA
CGACGAGAATGACAAGCTGATCCGGGAAGTGAAAGTGATCACCCTGAAGTCCAAGCTGGTGTCCGATTTC
CGGAAGGATTTCCAGTTTTACAAAGTGCGCGAGATCAACAACTACCACCACGCCCACGACGCCTACCTGA
ACGCCGTCGTGGGAACCGCCCTGATCAAAAAGTACCCTAAGCTGGAAAGCGAGTTCGTGTACGGCGACTA
CAAGGTGTACGACGTGCGGAAGATGATCGCCAAGAGCGAGCAGGAAATCGGCAAGGCTACCGCCAAGTAC
TTCTTCTACAGCAACATCATGAACTTTTTCAAGACCGAGATTACCCTGGCCAACGGCGAGATCCGGAAGC
GGCCTCTGATCGAGACAAACGGCGAAACCGGGGAGATCGTGTGGGATAAGGGCCGGGATTTTGCCACCGT
GCGGAAAGTGCTGAGCATGCCCCAAGTGAATATCGTGAAAAAGACCGAGGTGCAGACAGGCGGCTTCAGC
AAAGAGTCTATCCTGCCCAAGAGGAACAGCGATAAGCTGATCGCCAGAAAGAAGGACTGGGACCCTAAGA
AGTACGGCGGCTTCGACAGCCCCACCGTGGCCTATTCTGTGCTGGTGGTGGCCAAAGTGGAAAAGGGCAA
GTCCAAGAAACTGAAGAGTGTGAAAGAGCTGCTGGGGATCACCATCATGGAAAGAAGCAGCTTCGAGAAG
AATCCCATCGACTTTCTGGAAGCCAAGGGCTACAAAGAAGTGAAAAAGGACCTGATCATCAAGCTGCCTA
AGTACTCCCTGTTCGAGCTGGAAAACGGCCGGAAGAGAATGCTGGCCTCTGCCGGCGAACTGCAGAAGGG
AAACGAACTGGCCCTGCCCTCCAAATATGTGAACTTCCTGTACCTGGCCAGCCACTATGAGAAGCTGAAG
GGCTCCCCCGAGGATAATGAGCAGAAACAGCTGTTTGTGGAACAGCACAAGCACTACCTGGACGAGATCA
TCGAGCAGATCAGCGAGTTCTCCAAGAGAGTGATCCTGGCCGACGCTAATCTGGACAAAGTGCTGTCCGC
CTACAACAAGCACCGGGATAAGCCCATCAGAGAGCAGGCCGAGAATATCATCCACCTGTTTACCCTGACC
AATCTGGGAGCCCCTGCCGCCTTCAAGTACTTTGACACCACCATCGACCGGAAGAGGTACACCAGCACCA
AAGAGGTGCTGGACGCCACCCTGATCCACCAGAGCATCACCGGCCTGTACGAGACACGGATCGACCTGTC
TCAGCTGGGAGGCGACAAGCGACCTGCCGCCACAAAGAAGGCTGGACAGGCTAAGAAGAAGAAAGATTAC
AAAGACGATGACGATAAGGGATCCGGCGCAACAAACTTCTCTCTGCTGAAACAAGCCGGAGATGTCGAAG
AGAATCCTGGACCGACCGAGTACAAGCCCACGGTGCGCCTCGCCACCCGCGACGACGTCCCCAGGGCCGT
ACGCACCCTCGCCGCCGCGTTCGCCGACTACCCCGCCACGCGCCACACCGTCGATCCGGACCGCCACATC
GAGCGGGTCACCGAGCTGCAAGAACTCTTCCTCACGCGCGTCGGGCTCGACATCGGCAAGGTGTGGGTCG
CGGACGACGGCGCCGCGGTGGCGGTCTGGACCACGCCGGAGAGCGTCGAAGCGGGGGCGGTGTTCGCCGA
GATCGGCCCGCGCATGGCCGAGTTGAGCGGTTCCCGGCTGGCCGCGCAGCAACAGATGGAAGGCCTCCTG
GCGCCGCACCGGCCCAAGGAGCCCGCGTGGTTCCTGGCCACCGTCGGAGTCTCGCCCGACCACCAGGGCA
AGGGTCTGGGCAGCGCCGTCGTGCTCCCCGGAGTGGAGGCGGCCGAGCGCGCCGGGGTGCCCGCCTTCCT
GGAGACCTCCGCGCCCCGCAACCTCCCCTTCTACGAGCGGCTCGGCTTCACCGTCACCGCCGACGTCGAG
GTGCCCGAAGGACCGCGCACCTGGTGCATGACCCGCAAGCCCGGTGCCTGAACGCGTTAAGTCGACAATC
AACCTCTGGATTACAAAATTTGTGAAAGATTGACTGGTATTCTTAACTATGTTGCTCCTTTTACGCTATG
TGGATACGCTGCTTTAATGCCTTTGTATCATGCTATTGCTTCCCGTATGGCTTTCATTTTCTCCTCCTTG
TATAAATCCTGGTTGCTGTCTCTTTATGAGGAGTTGTGGCCCGTTGTCAGGCAACGTGGCGTGGTGTGCA
CTGTGTTTGCTGACGCAACCCCCACTGGTTGGGGCATTGCCACCACCTGTCAGCTCCTTTCCGGGACTTT
CGCTTTCCCCCTCCCTATTGCCACGGCGGAACTCATCGCCGCCTGCCTTGCCCGCTGCTGGACAGGGGCT
CGGCTGTTGGGCACTGACAATTCCGTGGTGTTGTCGGGGAAATCATCGTCCTTTCCTTGGCTGCTCGCCT
GTGTTGCCACCTGGATTCTGCGCGGGACGTCCTTCTGCTACGTCCCTTCGGCCCTCAATCCAGCGGACCT
TCCTTCCCGCGGCCTGCTGCCGGCTCTGCGGCCTCTTCCGCGTCTTCGCCTTCGCCCTCAGACGAGTCGG
ATCTCCCTTTGGGCCGCCTCCCCGCGTCGACTTTAAGACCAATGACTTACAAGGCAGCTGTAGATCTTAG
CCACTTTTTAAAAGAAAAGGGGGGACTGGAAGGGCTAATTCACTCCCAACGAAGACAAGATCTGCTTTTT
GCTTGTACTGGGTCTCTCTGGTTAGACCAGATCTGAGCCTGGGAGCTCTCTGGCTAACTAGGGAACCCAC
TGCTTAAGCCTCAATAAAGCTTGCCTTGAGTGCTTCAAGTAGTGTGTGCCCGTCTGTTGTGTGACTCTGG
TAACTAGAGATCCCTCAGACCCTTTTAGTCAGTGTGGAAAATCTCTAGCAGGGCCCGTTTAAACCCGCTG
ATCAGCCTCGACTGTGCCTTCTAGTTGCCAGCCATCTGTTGTTTGCCCCTCCCCCGTGCCTTCCTTGACC
CTGGAAGGTGCCACTCCCACTGTCCTTTCCTAATAAAATGAGGAAATTGCATCGCATTGTCTGAGTAGGT
GTCATTCTATTCTGGGGGGTGGGGTGGGGCAGGACAGCAAGGGGGAGGATTGGGAAGACAATAGCAGGCA
TGCTGGGGATGCGGTGGGCTCTATGGCTTCTGAGGCGGAAAGAACCAGCTGGGGCTCTAGGGGGTATCCC
C
[124 nt withheld, positions 8682-8805]
C
[91 nt withheld, positions 8807-8897]
A
[49 nt withheld, positions 8899-8947]
CCTTTGACGTTGGAGTCCACGTTCTTT
[37 nt withheld, positions 8975-9011]
ACCCTATCTCGGTCTATTCTTTTGATTTATAAGGGATTTTGCCGATTTCGGCCTATTGGTTAAAAAATGA
GCTGATTTAACAAAAATTTAACGCGAATTAATTCTGTGGAATGTGTGTCAGTTAGGGTGTGGAAAGTCCC
CAGGCTCCCCAGCAGGCAGAAGTATGCAAAGCATGCATCTCAATTAGTCAGCAACCAGGTGTGGAAAGTC
CCCAGGCTCCCCAGCAGGCAGAAGTATGCAAAGCATGCATCTCAATTAGTCAGCAACCATAGTCCCGCCC
CTAACTCCGCCCATCCCGCCCCTAACTCCGCCCAGTTCCGCCCATTCTCCGCCCCATGGCTGACTAATTT
TTTTTATTTATGCAGAGGCCGAGGCCGCCTCTGCCTCTGAGCTATTCCAGAAGTAGTGAGGAGGCTTTTT
TGGAGGCCTAGGCTTTTGCAAAAAGCTCCCGGGAGCTTGTATATCCATTTTCGGATCTGATCAGCACGTG
TTGACAATTAATCATCGGCATAGTATATCGGCATAGTATAATACGACAAGGTGAGGAACTAAACCATGGC
CAAGTTGACCAGTGCCGTTCCGGTGCTCACCGCGCGCGACGTCGCCGGAGCGGTCGAGTTCTGGACCGAC
CGGCTCGGGTTCTCCCGGGACTTCGTGGAGGACGACTTCGCCGGTGTGGTCCGGGACGACGTGACCCTGT
TCATCAGCGCGGTCCAGGACCAGGTGGTGCCGGACAACACCCTGGCCTGGGTGTGGGTGCGCGGCCTGGA
CGAGCTGTACGCCGAGTGGTCGGAGGTCGTGTCCACGAACTTCCGGGACGCCTCCGGGCCGGCCATGACC
GAGATCGGCGAGCAGCCGTGGGGGCGGGAGTTCGCCCTGCGCGACCCGGCCGGCAACTGCGTGCACTTCG
TGGCCGAGGAGCAGGACTGACACGTGCTACGAGATTTCGATTCCACCGCCGCCTTCTATGAAAGGTTGGG
CTTCGGAATCGTTTTCCGGGACGCCGGCTGGATGATCCTCCAGCGCGGGGATCTCATGCTGGAGTTCTTC
GCCCACCCCAACTTGTTTATTGCAGCTTATAATGGTTACAAATAAAGCAATAGCATCACAAATTTCACAA
ATAAAGCATTTTTTTCACTGCATTCTAGTTGTGGTTTGTCCAAACTCATCAATGTATCTTATCATGTCTG
TATACCGTCGACCTCTAGCTAGAGCTTGGCGTAATCATGGTCATAGCTGTTTCCTGTGTGAAATTGTTAT
CCGCTCACAATTCCACACAACATACGAGCCGGAAGCATAAAGTGTAAAGCCTGGGGTGCCTAATGAGTGA
GCTAACTCACATTAATTGCGTTGCGCTCACTGCCCGCTTTCCAGTCGGGAAACCTGTCGTGCCAGCTGCA
TTAATGAATCGGCCAACGCGCGGGGAGAGGCGGTTTGCGTATTGGGCGCTCTTCCGCTTCCTCGCTCACT
GACTCGCTGCGCTCGGTCGTTCGGCTGCGGCGAGCGGTATCAGCTCACTCAAAGGCGGTAATACGGTTAT
CCACAGAATCAGGGGATAACGCAGGAAAGAACATGTGAGCAAAAGGCCAGCAAAAGGCCAGGAACCGTAA
AAAGGCCGCGTTGCTGGCGTTTTTCCATAGGCTCCGCCCCCCTGACGAGCATCACAAAAATCGACGCTCA
AGTCAGAGGTGGCGAAACCCGACAGGACTATAAAGATACCAGGCGTTTCCCCCTGGAAGCTCCCTCGTGC
GCTCTCCTGTTCCGACCCTGCCGCTTACCGGATACCTGTCCGCCTTTCTCCCTTCGGGAAGCGTGGCGCT
TTCTCATAGCTCACGCTGTAGGTATCTCAGTTCGGTGTAGGTCGTTCGCTCCAAGCTGGGCTGTGTGCAC
GAACCCCCCGTTCAGCCCGACCGCTGCGCCTTATCCGGTAACTATCGTCTTGAGTCCAACCCGGTAAGAC
ACGACTTATCGCCACTGGCAGCAGCCACTGGTAACAGGATTAGCAGAGCGAGGTATGTAGGCGGTGCTAC
AGAGTTCTTGAAGTGGTGGCCTAACTACGGCTACACTAGAAGAACAGTATTTGGTATCTGCGCTCTGCTG
AAGCCAGTTACCTTCGGAAAAAGAGTTGGTAGCTCTTGATCCGGCAAACAAACCACCGCTGGTAGCGGTG
GTTTTTTTGTTTGCAAGCAGCAGATTACGCGCAGAAAAAAAGGATCTCAAGAAGATCCTTTGATCTTTTC
TACGGGGTCTGACGCTCAGTGGAACGAAAACTCACGTTAAGGGATTTTGGTCATGAGATTATCAAAAAGG
ATCTTCACCTAGATCCTTTTAAATTAAAAATGAAGTTTTAAATCAATCTAAAGTATATATGAGTAAACTT
GGTCTGACAGTTACCAATGCTTAATCAGTGAGGCACCTATCTCAGCGATCTGTCTATTTCGTTCATCCAT
AGTTGCCTGACTCCCCGTCGTGTAGATAACTACGATACGGGAGGGCTTACCATCTGGCCCCAGTGCTGCA
ATGATACCGCGAGACCCACGCTCACCGGCTCCAGATTTATCAGCAATAAACCAGCCAGCCGGAAGGGCCG
AGCGCAGAAGTGGTCCTGCAACTTTATCCGCCTCCATCCAGTCTATTAATTGTTGCCGGGAAGCTAGAGT
AAGTAGTTCGCCAGTTAATAGTTTGCGCAACGTTGTTGCCATTGCTACAGGCATCGTGGTGTCACGCTCG
TCGTTTGGTATGGCTTCATTCAGCTCCGGTTCCCAACGATCAAGGCGAGTTACATGATCCCCCATGTTGT
GCAAAAAAGCGGTTAGCTCCTTCGGTCCTCCGATCGTTGTCAGAAGTAAGTTGGCCGCAGTGTTATCACT
CATGGTTATGGCAGCACTGCATAATTCTCTTACTGTCATGCCATCCGTAAGATGCTTTTCTGTGACTGGT
GAGTACTCAACCAAGTCATTCTGAGAATAGTGTATGCGGCGACCGAGTTGCTCTTGCCCGGCGTCAATAC
GGGATAATACCGCGCCACATAGCAGAACTTTAAAAGTGCTCATCATTGGAAAACGTTCTTCGGGGCGAAA
ACTCTCAAGGATCTTACCGCTGTTGAGATCCAGTTCGATGTAACCCACTCGTGCACCCAACTGATCTTCA
GCATCTTTTACTTTCACCAGCGTTTCTGGGTGAGCAAAAACAGGAAGGCAAAATGCCGCAAAAAAGGGAA
TAAGGGCGACACGGAAATGTTGAATACTCATACTCTTCCTTTTTCAATATTATTGAAGCATTTATCAGGG
TTATTGTCTCATGAGCGGATACATATTTGAATGTATTTAGAAAAATAAACAAATAGGGGTTCCGCGCACA
TTTCCCCGAAAAGTGCCACCTGACGTCGACGGATCGGGAGATCTCCCGATCCCCTATGGTGCACTCTCAG
TACAATCTGCTCTGATGCCGCATAGTTAAGCCAGTATCTGCTCCCTGCTTGTGTGTTGGAGGTCGCTGAG
TAGTGCGCGAGCAAAATTTAAGCTACAACAAGGCAAGGCTTGACCGACAATTGCATGAAGAATCTGCTTA
GGGTTAGGCGTTTTGCGCTGCTTCGCGATGTACGGGCCAGATATACGCGTTGACATTGATTATTGACTAG
TTATTAATAGTAATCAATTACGGGGTCATTAGTTCATAGCCCATATATGGAGTTCCGCGTTACATAACTT
ACGGTAAATGGCCCGCCTGGCTGACCGCCCAACGACCCCCGCCCATTGACGTCAATAATGACGTATGTTC
CCATAGTAACGCCAATAGGGACTTTCCATTGACGTCAATGGGTGGAGTATTTACGGTAAACTGCCCACTT
GGCAGTACATCAAGTGTATCATATGCCAAGTACGCCCCCTATTGACGTCAATGACGGTAAATGGCCCGCC
TGGCATTATGCCCAGTACATGACCTTATGGGACTTTCCTACTTGGCAGTACATCTACGTATTAGTCATCG
CTATTACCATGG
